>Addgene plasmid #155325 | pROF018 | addgene full sequence | sequence record 311070 | Addgene NGS Result
TGAGACTTTTCAACAAAGGGTAATATCCGGAAACCTCCTCGGATTCCATTGCCCAGCTATCTGTCACTTT
ATTGTGAAGATAGTGGAAAAGGAAGGTGGCTCCTACAAATGCCATCATTGCGATAAAGGAAAGGCCATCG
TTGAAGATGCCTCTGCCGACAGTGGTCCCAAAGATGGACCCCCACCCACGAGGAGCATCGTGGAAAAAGA
AGACGTTCCAACCACGTCTTCAAAGCAAGTGGATTGATGTGATATCACCACTGACGTAAGGGATGACGCA
CAATCCCACTATCCTTCGCAAGACCCTTCCTCTATATAAGGAAGTTCATTTCATTTGGAGAGAACACGGG
GGACTCTAGCGCTACCGGTTGGCTAGGTAAGCTTGGTACCACCTGAACGACGCATATGATCTAAGCTAGC
CCCACCATGGATCCAAAAAAGAAGAGAAAGGTAGATCCAAAAAAGAAGAGAAAGGTAATGGATGCTAAGT
CACTAACTGCCTGGTCCCGGACACTGGTGACCTTCAAGGATGTATTTGTGGACTTCACCAGGGAGGAGTG
GAAGCTGCTGGACACTGCTCAGCAGATCGTGTACAGAAATGTGATGCTGGAGAACTATAAGAACCTGGTT
TCCTTGGGTTATCAGCTTACTAAGCCAGATGTGATCCTCCGGTTGGAGAAGGGAGAAGAGCCCTGGCTGG
TGGAGAGAGAAATTCACCAAGAGACCCATCCTGATTCAGAGACTGCATTTGAAATCAAATCATCAGTTTC
CAGCAGGAGCATTTTTAAAGATAAGCAATCCTGTGACATTAAAATGGAAGGAATGGCAAGGAATGATCTC
TGGGAATTCGGGGCAGACGACACACGCGTTGAGGTGCAACCGCCGGCGCAGTGGGTCCTCGACCTGATCG
AGGCCAGCCCGATCGCATCGGTCGTGTCCGATCCGCGTCTCGCCGACAATCCGCTGATCGCCATCAACCA
GGCCTTCACCGACCTGACCGGCTATTCCGAAGAAGAATGCGTCGGCCGCAATTGCCGATTCCTGGCAGGT
TCCGGCACCGAGCCGTGGCTGACCGACAAGATCCGCCAAGGCGTGCGCGAGCACAAGCCGGTGCTGGTCG
AGATCCTGAACTACAAGAAGGACGGCACGCCGTTCCGCAATGCCGTGCTCGTTGCACCGATCTACGATGA
CGACGACGAGCTTCTCTATTTCCTCGGCAGCCAGGTCGAAGTCGACGACGACCAGCCCAACATGGGCATG
GCGCGCCGCGAACGCGCCGCGGAAATGCTCAAGACGCTGTCGCCGCGCCAGCTCGAGGTTACGACGCTGG
TGGCATCGGGCTTGCGCAACAAGGAAGTGGCGGCCCGGCTCGGCCTGTCGGAGAAAACCGTCAAGATGCA
CCGCGGGCTGGTGATGGAAAAGCTCAACCTGAAGACCAGTGCCGATCTGGTGCGCATTGCCGTCGAAGCC
GGAATCTAAACTAGATAAGTAATGATCATAATCAGCCATATCACATCTGTAGAGGTTTTACTTGCTTTAA
AAAACCTCCCACACCTCCCGAATTCCCCGGGCTCGAGAAGCTTGGATCCACCGGATCTAGATAACTGATC
TCGAGGCGAATTTCCCCGATCGTTCAAACATTTGGCAATAAAGTTTCTTAAGATTGAATCCTGTTGCCGG
TCTTGCGATGATTATCATATAATTTCTGTTGAATTACGTTAAGCATGTAATAATTAACATGTAATGCATG
ACGTTATTTATGAGATGGGTTTTTATGATTAGAGTCCCGCAATTATACATTTAATACGCGATAGAAAACA
AAATATAGCGCGCAAACTAGGATAAATTATCGCGCGCGGTGTCATCTATGTTACTAGATCGGGAATTAAT
TCGATAAGCTAGAGATCCGTCAAGGTACCAGCTTTTGTTCCCTTTAGTGAGGGTTAATTTCGAGCTTGGC
GTAATCATGGTCATAGCTGTTTCCTGTGTGAAATTGTTATCCGCTCACAATTCCACACAACATACGAGCC
GGAAGCATAAAGTGTAAAGCCTGGGGTGCCTAATGAGTGAGCTAACTCACATTAATTGCGTTGCGCTCAC
TGCCCGCTTTCCAGTCGGGAAACCTGTCGTGCCAGCTGCATTAATGAATCGGCCAACGCGCGGGGAGAGG
CGGTTTGCGTATTGGGCGCTCTTCCGCTTCCTCGCTCACTGACTCGCTGCGCTCGGTCGTTCGGCTGCGG
CGAGCGGTATCAGCTCACTCAAAGGCGGTAATACGGTTATCCACAGAATCAGGGGATAACGCAGGAAAGA
ACATGTGAGCAAAAGGCCAGCAAAAGGCCAGGAACCGTAAAAAGGCCGCGTTGCTGGCGTTTTTCCATAG
GCTCCGCCCCCCTGACGAGCATCACAAAAATCGACGCTCAAGTCAGAGGTGGCGAAACCCGACAGGACTA
TAAAGATACCAGGCGTTTCCCCCTGGAAGCTCCCTCGTGCGCTCTCCTGTTCCGACCCTGCCGCTTACCG
GATACCTGTCCGCCTTTCTCCCTTCGGGAAGCGTGGCGCTTTCTCATAGCTCACGCTGTAGGTATCTCAG
TTCGGTGTAGGTCGTTCGCTCCAAGCTGGGCTGTGTGCACGAACCCCCCGTTCAGCCCGACCGCTGCGCC
TTATCCGGTAACTATCGTCTTGAGTCCAACCCGGTAAGACACGACTTATCGCCACTGGCAGCAGCCACTG
GTAACAGGATTAGCAGAGCGAGGTATGTAGGCGGTGCTACAGAGTTCTTGAAGTGGTGGCCTAACTACGG
CTACACTAGAAGAACAGTATTTGGTATCTGCGCTCTGCTGAAGCCAGTTACCTTCGGAAAAAGAGTTGGT
AGCTCTTGATCCGGCAAACAAACCACCGCTGGTAGCGGTGGTTTTTTTGTTTGCAAGCAGCAGATTACGC
GCAGAAAAAAAGGATCTCAAGAAGATCCTTTGATCTTTTCTACGGGGTCTGACGCTCAGTGGAACGAAAA
CTCACGTTAAGGGATTTTGGTCATGAGATTATCAAAAAGGATCTTCACCTAGATCCTTTTAAATTAAAAA
TGAAGTTTTAAATCAATCTAAAGTATATATGAGTAAACTTGGTCTGACAGTTACCAATGCTTAATCAGTG
AGGCACCTATCTCAGCGATCTGTCTATTTCGTTCATCCATAGTTGCCTGACTCCCCGTCGTGTAGATAAC
TACGATACGGGAGGGCTTACCATCTGGCCCCAGTGCTGCAATGATACCGCGAGACCCACGCTCACCGGCT
CCAGATTTATCAGCAATAAACCAGCCAGCCGGAAGGGCCGAGCGCAGAAGTGGTCCTGCAACTTTATCCG
CCTCCATCCAGTCTATTAATTGTTGCCGGGAAGCTAGAGTAAGTAGTTCGCCAGTTAATAGTTTGCGCAA
CGTTGTTGCCATTGCTACAGGCATCGTGGTGTCACGCTCGTCGTTTGGTATGGCTTCATTCAGCTCCGGT
TCCCAACGATCAAGGCGAGTTACATGATCCCCCATGTTGTGCAAAAAAGCGGTTAGCTCCTTCGGTCCTC
CGATCGTTGTCAGAAGTAAGTTGGCCGCAGTGTTATCACTCATGGTTATGGCAGCACTGCATAATTCTCT
TACTGTCATGCCATCCGTAAGATGCTTTTCTGTGACTGGTGAGTACTCAACCAAGTCATTCTGAGAATAG
TGTATGCGGCGACCGAGTTGCTCTTGCCCGGCGTCAATACGGGATAATACCGCGCCACATAGCAGAACTT
TAAAAGTGCTCATCATTGGAAAACGTTCTTCGGGGCGAAAACTCTCAAGGATCTTACCGCTGTTGAGATC
CAGTTCGATGTAACCCACTCGTGCACCCAACTGATCTTCAGCATCTTTTACTTTCACCAGCGTTTCTGGG
TGAGCAAAAACAGGAAGGCAAAATGCCGCAAAAAAGGGAATAAGGGCGACACGGAAATGTTGAATACTCA
TACTCTTCCTTTTTCAATATTATTGAAGCATTTATCAGGGTTATTGTCTCATGAGCGGATACATATTTGA
ATGTATTTAGAAAAATAAACAAATAGGGGTTCCGCGCACATTTCCCCGAAAAGTGCCACCTAAATTGTAA
GCGTTAATATTTTGTTAAAATTCGCGTTAAATTTTTGTTAAATCAGCTCATTTTTTAACCAATAGGCCGA
AATCGGCAAAATCCCTTATAAATCAAAAGAATAGACCGAGATAGGGT
[37 nt withheld, positions 4248-4284]
AAAGAACGTGGACTCCAACGTCAAAGG
[49 nt withheld, positions 4312-4360]
T
[91 nt withheld, positions 4362-4452]
G
[124 nt withheld, positions 4454-4577]
CCCATTCGCCATTCAGGCTGCGCAACTGTTGGGAAGGGCGATCGGTGCGGGCCTCTTCGCTATTACGCCA
GCTGGCGAAAGGGGGATGTGCTGCAAGGCGATTAAGTTGGGTAACGCCAGGGTTTTCCCAGTCACGACGT
TGTAAAACGACGGCCAGTGAATTGTAATACGACTCACTATAGGGCGAATTGGAGCTCCACCGCGGAGCGG
AGAATTAAGGGAGTCAGGCCTTAATTAAGAGCTCGCATGCCTGCAGGTCCCCAGATTAGCCTTTTCAATT
TCAGAAAGAATGCTAACCCACAGATGGTTAGAGAGGCTTACGCAGCAGGTCTCATCAAGACGATCTACCC
GAGCAATAATCTCCAGGAAATCAAATACCTTCCCAAGAAGGTTAAAGATGCAGTCAAAAGATTCAGGACT
AACTGCATCAAGAACACAGAGAAAGATATATTTCTCAAGATCAGAAGTACTATTCCAGTATGGACGATTC
AAGGCTTGCTTCACAAACCAAGGCAAGTAATAGAGATTGGAGTCTCTAAAAAGGTAGTTCCCACTGAATC
AAAGGCCATGGAGTCAAAGATTCAAATAGAGGACCTAACAGAACTCGCCGTAAAGACTGGCGAACAGTTC
ATACAGAGTCTCTTACGACTCAATGACAAGAAGAAAATCTTCGTCAACATGGTGGAGCACGACACACTTG
TCTACTCCAAAAATATCAAAGATACAGTCTCAGAAGACCAAAGGGCAAT
Features (pLannotate 1.2.2; 19 found; start..end, strand, type, name):
      1..342     +  promoter       CaMV 35S promoter: strong constitutive promoter from cauliflower mosaic virus
    433..453     +  CDS            SV40 NLS: nuclear localization signal of SV40 (simian virus 40) large T antigen
    457..477     +  CDS            SV40 NLS: nuclear localization signal of SV40 (simian virus 40) large T antigen
    508..702     +  CDS            KRAB: Krüppel-associated box (KRAB) transcriptional repression domain from the human zinc finger protein ZNF10 (Margolin et al., 1994)
    850..1476    +  CDS            LVHTH_ERYLH (fragment): Experimental evidence at protein level: Swiss-Prot protein existence level 1. Has reversible, light-dependent DNA-binding activity. Upon illumination an internal FMN-protein adduct is formed which changes the protein conformation so that the previously sequestered DNA-binding domain is free to bind DNA. Binds to sequences within in its own promoter when illuminated but not when it has been incubated in the dark. From Erythrobacter litoralis (strain HTCC2594).
   1492..1559    +  CDS            large T antigen (fragment): large T antigen from SV40 (simian virus 40)
   1628..1880    +  terminator     NOS terminator: nopaline synthase terminator and poly(A) signal
   1931..1949    -  promoter       T3 promoter: promoter for bacteriophage T3 RNA polymerase
   1994..2010    -  protein_bind   lac operator: The lac repressor binds to the lac operator to inhibit transcription in E. coli. This inhibition can be relieved by adding lactose or isopropyl-β-D-thiogalactopyranoside (IPTG). lac repressor encoded by lacI
   2018..2048    -  promoter       lac promoter: promoter for the E. coli lac operon
   2063..2084    -  protein_bind   CAP binding site: CAP binding activates transcription in the presence of cAMP. E. coli catabolite activator protein
   2097..2189    -  CDS            lacI (fragment): lac repressor; lacI; The lac repressor binds to the lac operator to inhibit transcription in E. coli. This inhibition can be relieved by adding lactose or isopropyl-β-D-thiogalactopyranoside (IPTG).
   2372..2960    -  rep_origin     ori: high-copy-number ColE1/pMB1/pBR322/pUC origin of replication
   3131..3991    -  CDS            AmpR: β-lactamase; bla; confers resistance to ampicillin, carbenicillin, and related antibiotics
   3992..4096    -  promoter       AmpR promoter: bla
   4149..4577    -  rep_origin     f1 ori (sequence partly withheld): f1 bacteriophage origin of replication; arrow indicates direction of (+) strand synthesis
   4582..4739    -  CDS            lacZα (fragment): LacZα fragment of β-galactosidase; lacZ fragment
   4742..4760    +  promoter       T7 promoter: promoter for bacteriophage T7 RNA polymerase
   4842..5324    +  CDS            IBMP_CAMVB (fragment): Experimental evidence at protein level: Swiss-Prot protein existence level 1. Enhances the ribosomal termination-reinitiation event leading to the translation of major open reading frames on the polycistronic viral RNAs. From Cauliflower mosaic virus (strain Bari 1) (CaMV).
