[The description below was written by a language model from this plasmid's Addgene catalogue record and pLannotate feature annotations shown in this document.]
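Description:
pROF018 is a 5.3 kb plant expression plasmid built on the pGEN016 backbone by Gibson assembly, designed for constitutive production of a light-responsive synthetic repressor, KRAB-EL222, in plant cells. It is maintained in E. coli through a high-copy ColE1/pUC-type origin and selected with ampicillin via the β-lactamase gene. The backbone has the layout of a general cloning phagemid. It carries an f1 origin, remnants of lacZα and the lac promoter/operator region, and T7 and T3 promoters flanking the insert, which also serve as sequencing primer sites. No T-DNA borders or plant selectable marker are annotated, so the plasmid appears suited to direct DNA delivery and transient expression rather than Agrobacterium-mediated transformation, although the record does not state the delivery route.

The expression cassette is driven by the cauliflower mosaic virus 35S promoter. The CaMV protein fragment annotated just upstream of it, across the circular junction, most likely reflects the upstream part of the 35S region, which overlaps viral coding sequence, rather than an expressed gene. The open reading frame begins with two tandem SV40 nuclear localization signals, followed by the KRAB transcriptional repression domain from human ZNF10 and then EL222, the LOV-HTH protein from Erythrobacter litoralis. A short SV40 large T antigen fragment lies downstream of EL222, and the cassette ends with the nopaline synthase terminator.

EL222 binds DNA only under illumination, when formation of a flavin-protein adduct releases its helix-turn-helix domain. The fusion is therefore expected to recruit KRAB to EL222 target sites in a light-dependent manner and so repress a target promoter. The plasmid serves as a repressor component for optogenetic control of gene expression in plants.
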