Addgene plasmid #155325: pROF018
Purpose: Constitutive expression of KRAB-EL222 in plants
Depositing lab: Matias Zurbriggen. Depositing organization: Heinrich-Heine-Universitaet Duesseldorf. Publication: Optogenetic control of gene expression in plants in the presence of ambient white light. Ochoa-Fernandez R, Abel NB, Wieland FG, Schlegel J, Koch LA, Miller JB, Engesser R, Giuriani G, Brandl SM, Timmer J, Weber W, Ott T, Simon R, Zurbriggen MD. Nat Methods. 2020 Jul;17(7):717-725. doi: 10.1038/s41592-020-0868-y. Epub 2020 Jun 29. PubMed 32601426.
Backbone
  Vector backbone: pGEN016
  Vector type: Plant Expression, Synthetic Biology
Growth in bacteria
  Bacterial resistance: Ampicillin, 100 μg/mL
  Growth temperature: 37°C
  Growth strain: DH5alpha
  Copy number: Unknown
Gene/Insert
  Gene/Insert name: PCaMV35S-NLS-KRAB-EL222-Tnos
  Species: Synthetic
  Cloning method: Gibson Cloning
  Sequencing primers: 5′ M13/pUC Forward; T7; 3′ M13/pUC Reverse; T3
Terms and licenses: Academic/Nonprofit Terms; Industry Terms: Not Available to Industry
How to cite: pROF018 was a gift from Matias Zurbriggen (Addgene plasmid # 155325 ; http://n2t.net/addgene:155325 ; RRID:Addgene_155325)
